Addgene plasmid #196347: mAzurite-16xRhoBAST
Purpose: Expression of mAzurite mRNA with 16xRhoBAST in 3'UTR
Depositing lab: Murat Sunbul. Depositing organization: Universitaet Heidelberg. Publication: Fast-exchanging spirocyclic rhodamine probes for aptamer-based super-resolution RNA imaging. Englert D, Burger EM, Grun F, Verma MS, Lackner J, Lampe M, Buhler B, Schokolowski J, Nienhaus GU, Jaschke A, Sunbul M. Nat Commun. 2023 Jun 30;14(1):3879. doi: 10.1038/s41467-023-39611-1. PubMed 37391423.
Backbone
  Vector backbone: mAzurite-C1
  Vector type: Mammalian Expression
Growth in bacteria
  Bacterial resistance: Kanamycin, 50 μg/mL
  Growth temperature: 37°C
  Growth strain: DH5alpha
  Copy number: High Copy
Gene/Insert
  Gene/Insert name: mAzurite-16xRhoBAST
  Species: Synthetic
  Promoter: CMV
  Cloning method: Restriction Enzyme; 5′ cloning site unknown (unknown if destroyed); 3′ cloning site unknown (unknown if destroyed)
Terms and licenses: Academic/Nonprofit Terms; Industry Terms: Not Available to Industry
Depositor comments: Cloned using mAzurite-C1 (#54583). Please visit https://www.biorxiv.org/content/10.1101/2022.10.24.513449v1 for bioRxiv preprint.
How to cite: mAzurite-16xRhoBAST was a gift from Murat Sunbul (Addgene plasmid # 196347 ; http://n2t.net/addgene:196347 ; RRID:Addgene_196347)
