[The description below was written by a language model from this plasmid's Addgene catalogue record and pLannotate feature annotations shown in this document.]
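Description:
mAzurite-16xRhoBAST is a 5.8 kb mammalian expression plasmid built on the mAzurite-C1 backbone, a C1-style fluorescent protein vector. It is designed to produce an mRNA that encodes the blue fluorescent protein mAzurite and carries sixteen copies of the RhoBAST aptamer in its 3' untranslated region. Transcription is driven by the human cytomegalovirus immediate early enhancer and promoter and terminated by an SV40 polyadenylation signal. The automated feature table labels the roughly 720 nt open reading frame after the promoter as mEGFP. This most likely reflects the close sequence similarity of GFP-derived proteins, and the catalogue entry identifies the coding sequence as mAzurite. Between the remnant of the multiple cloning site and the SV40 poly(A) region lies about 1.1 kb with no annotation. This position fits the synthetic 16xRhoBAST repeat array, although the annotation does not call it directly, and the cloning sites used are not recorded.

The plasmid is propagated in E. coli from a high-copy pUC/ColE1-type origin and selected with kanamycin. The NeoR/KanR gene (Tn5 aminoglycoside phosphotransferase) sits behind both a bacterial bla promoter and the SV40 early promoter and is followed by an HSV TK poly(A) signal. The same marker can therefore give G418 resistance in mammalian cells. An f1 origin is also present, and several short fragment hits (RSF ori, ble, bGH poly(A)) appear to be minor backbone matches.

RhoBAST is an RNA aptamer that binds rhodamine-based fluorogenic dyes, so the tandem array lets the transcript be lit up with such probes. According to the associated publication, this serves aptamer-based live-cell and super-resolution RNA imaging, and mAzurite fluorescence marks the cells that express the construct.
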