Features (pLannotate 1.2.2; 15 found; start..end, strand, type, name):
      6..65      +  rep_origin     RSF ori (fragment): Plasmids containing the RSF 1030 origin of replication can be propagated in E. coli cells that contain additional plasmids with compatible origins.
    133..436     +  enhancer       CMV enhancer: human cytomegalovirus immediate early enhancer
    437..640     +  promoter       CMV promoter: human cytomegalovirus (CMV) immediate early promoter
    685..1404    +  CDS            mEGFP: enhanced GFP with monomerizing A206K mutation (Zacharias et al., 2002) mammalian codon-optimized
   1405..1446    +  misc_feature   MCS (fragment): multiple cloning site
   2550..2634    +  CDS            large T antigen (fragment): large T antigen from SV40 (simian virus 40)
   2657..2778    +  polyA_signal   SV40 poly(A) signal: SV40 polyadenylation signal
   2812..3240    -  rep_origin     f1 ori (sequence partly withheld): f1 bacteriophage origin of replication; arrow indicates direction of (+) strand synthesis
   3267..3371    +  promoter       AmpR promoter: bla
   3373..3730    +  promoter       SV40 promoter: SV40 enhancer and early promoter
   3765..4559    +  CDS            NeoR/KanR: aminoglycoside phosphotransferase from Tn5; aph(3')-II (or nptII); confers resistance to neomycin, kanamycin, and G418 (Geneticin®)
   4580..4732    +  CDS            ble (fragment): BLE_KLEPN - Experimental evidence at protein level: Swiss-Prot protein existence level 1. Binding protein with a strong affinity to the bleomycin family of antibiotics. Binds to CL990; an antimitotic-antibiotic compound. From Klebsiella pneumoniae.
   4791..4838    +  polyA_signal   HSV TK poly(A) signal: herpes simplex virus thymidine kinase polyadenylation signal (Cole and Stacy, 1985)
   4929..4945    -  polyA_signal   bGH poly(A) signal (fragment): bovine growth hormone polyadenylation signal
   5167..5755    +  rep_origin     ori: high-copy-number ColE1/pMB1/pBR322/pUC origin of replication
>Addgene plasmid #196347 | mAzurite-16xRhoBAST | addgene full sequence | sequence record 384648 | Addgene NGS Result
TGGCCTTTTGCTCACATGTTCTTTCCTGCGTTATCCCCTGATTCTGTGGATAACCGTATTACCGCCATGC
ATTAGTTATTAATAGTAATCAATTACGGGGTCATTAGTTCATAGCCCATATATGGAGTTCCGCGTTACAT
AACTTACGGTAAATGGCCCGCCTGGCTGACCGCCCAACGACCCCCGCCCATTGACGTCAATAATGACGTA
TGTTCCCATAGTAACGCCAATAGGGACTTTCCATTGACGTCAATGGGTGGAGTATTTACGGTAAACTGCC
CACTTGGCAGTACATCAAGTGTATCATATGCCAAGTACGCCCCCTATTGACGTCAATGACGGTAAATGGC
CCGCCTGGCATTATGCCCAGTACATGACCTTATGGGACTTTCCTACTTGGCAGTACATCTACGTATTAGT
CATCGCTATTACCATGGTGATGCGGTTTTGGCAGTACATCAATGGGCGTGGATAGCGGTTTGACTCACGG
GGATTTCCAAGTCTCCACCCCATTGACGTCAATGGGAGTTTGTTTTGGCACCAAAATCAACGGGACTTTC
CAAAATGTCGTAACAACTCCGCCCCATTGACGCAAATGGGCGGTAGGCGTGTACGGTGGGAGGTCTATAT
AAGCAGAGCTGGTTTAGTGAACCGTCAGATCCGCTAGCGCTACCGGTCGCCACCATGGTGAGCAAGGGCG
AGGAGCTGTTCACCGGGGTGGTGCCCATCCTGGTCGAGCTGGACGGCGACGTAAACGGCCACAAGTTCAG
CGTGTCCGGCGAGGGCGAGGGCGATGCCACCTACGGCAAGCTGACCCTGAAGTTCATCTGCACCACCGGC
AAGCTGCCCGTGCCCTGGCCCACCCTCGTGACCACCCTGAGCCACGGCGTGCAGTGCTTCAGCCGCTACC
CCGACCACATGAAGCAGCACGACTTCTTCAAGTCCGCCATGCCCGAAGGCTACGTCCAGGAGCGCACCAT
CTTCTTCAAGGACGACGGCAACTACAAGACCCGCGCCGAGGTGAAGTTCGAGGGCGACACCCTGGTGAAC
CGCATCGAGCTGAAGGGCATCGACTTCAAGGAGGACGGCAACATCCTGGGGCACAAGCTGGAGTACAACT
TCAACAGCCACAACATCTATATCATGGCCGACAAGCAGAAGAACGGCATCAAGGTGAACTTCAAGATCCG
CCACAACATCGAGGACGGCAGCGTGCAGCTCGCCGACCACTACCAGCAGAACACCCCCATCGGCGACGGC
CCCGTGCTGCTGCCCGACAACCACTACCTGAGCACCCAGTCCAAGCTGAGCAAAGACCCCAACGAGAAGC
GCGATCACATGGTCCTGCTGGAGTTCCGCACCGCCGCCGGGATCACTCACGGCATGGACGAGCTGTACAA
GTAAGGACTCAGATCTCGAGCTCAAGCTTCGAATTCTGCAGTCGACATAGAGGAACCTCCGCGAAAGCGG
TGAAGGAGAGGCGCAAGGTTAACCGCCTCAGGTTCCTCATAACAAGGCCTCCGCGAAAGCGGTGAAGGAG
CGGCACAAGGTTAACTGCCGCAGGCCTTGTATACTCGACATAGGAAGACCTTCGCGAAAGCGATGAAGGA
GCGGTGCAAGGTTAACCACCGCAGGTCTTCCATAAGCAGACCTTCGCGAAAGCGATGAAGGAGTGGCGCA
AGGTTAACCGCCACAGGTCTGCTATACTCGACATAGAGGAACCTCCGCGAAAGCGGTGAAGGAGAGGCGC
AAGGTTAACCGCCTCAGGTTCCTCATAACAAGGCCTCCGCGAAAGCGGTGAAGGAGCGGCACAAGGTTAA
CTGCCGCAGGCCTTGTATACTCGACATAGGAAGACCTTCGCGAAAGCGATGAAGGAGCGGTGCAAGGTTA
ACCACCGCAGGTCTTCCATAAGCAGACCTTCGCGAAAGCGATGAAGGAGTGGCGCAAGGTTAACCGCCAC
AGGTCTGCTATACTCGACATAGAGGAACCTCCGCGAAAGCGGTGAAGGAGAGGCGCAAGGTTAACCGCCT
CAGGTTCCTCATAACAAGGCCTCCGCGAAAGCGGTGAAGGAGCGGCACAAGGTTAACTGCCGCAGGCCTT
GTATACTCGACATAGGAAGACCTTCGCGAAAGCGATGAAGGAGCGGTGCAAGGTTAACCACCGCAGGTCT
TCCATAAGCAGACCTTCGCGAAAGCGATGAAGGAGTGGCGCAAGGTTAACCGCCACAGGTCTGCTATACT
CGACATAGAGGAACCTCCGCGAAAGCGGTGAAGGAGAGGCGCAAGGTTAACCGCCTCAGGTTCCTCATAA
CAAGGCCTCCGCGAAAGCGGTGAAGGAGCGGCACAAGGTTAACTGCCGCAGGCCTTGTATACTCGACATA
GGAAGACCTTCGCGAAAGCGATGAAGGAGCGGTGCAAGGTTAACCACCGCAGGTCTTCCATAAGCAGACC
TTCGCGAAAGCGATGAAGGAGTGGCGCAAGGTTAACCGCCACAGGTCTGCTATACTCGACGCGTGAATTC
ACTCCTCGGATCCACCGGATCTAGATAACTGATCATAATCAGCCATACCACATTTGTAGAGGTTTTACTT
GCTTTAAAAAACCTCCCACACCTCCCCCTGAACCTGAAACATAAAATGAATGCAATTGTTGTTGTTAACT
TGTTTATTGCAGCTTATAATGGTTACAAATAAAGCAATAGCATCACAAATTTCACAAATAAAGCATTTTT
TTCACTGCATTCTAGTTGTGGTTTGTCCAAACTCATCAATGTATCTTAACGCGTAAATTGTAAGCGTTAA
TATTTTGTTAAAATTCGCGTTAAATTTTTGTTAAATCAGCTCATTTTTTAACCAATAGGCCGAAATCGGC
AAAATCCCTTATAAATCAAAAGAATAGACCGAGATAGGGT
[37 nt withheld, positions 2911-2947]
AAAGAACGTGGACTCCAACGTCAAAGG
[49 nt withheld, positions 2975-3023]
T
[91 nt withheld, positions 3025-3115]
G
[124 nt withheld, positions 3117-3240]
CAGGTGGCACTTTTCGGGGAAATGTGCGCGGAACCCCTATTTGTTTATTTTTCTAAATACATTCAAATAT
GTATCCGCTCATGAGACAATAACCCTGATAAATGCTTCAATAATATTGAAAAAGGAAGAGTCCTGAGGCG
GAAAGAACCAGCTGTGGAATGTGTGTCAGTTAGGGTGTGGAAAGTCCCCAGGCTCCCCAGCAGGCAGAAG
TATGCAAAGCATGCATCTCAATTAGTCAGCAACCAGGTGTGGAAAGTCCCCAGGCTCCCCAGCAGGCAGA
AGTATGCAAAGCATGCATCTCAATTAGTCAGCAACCATAGTCCCGCCCCTAACTCCGCCCATCCCGCCCC
TAACTCCGCCCAGTTCCGCCCATTCTCCGCCCCATGGCTGACTAATTTTTTTTATTTATGCAGAGGCCGA
GGCCGCCTCGGCCTCTGAGCTATTCCAGAAGTAGTGAGGAGGCTTTTTTGGAGGCCTAGGCTTTTGCAAA
GATCGATCAAGAGACAGGATGAGGATCGTTTCGCATGATTGAACAAGATGGATTGCACGCAGGTTCTCCG
GCCGCTTGGGTGGAGAGGCTATTCGGCTATGACTGGGCACAACAGACAATCGGCTGCTCTGATGCCGCCG
TGTTCCGGCTGTCAGCGCAGGGGCGCCCGGTTCTTTTTGTCAAGACCGACCTGTCCGGTGCCCTGAATGA
ACTGCAAGACGAGGCAGCGCGGCTATCGTGGCTGGCCACGACGGGCGTTCCTTGCGCAGCTGTGCTCGAC
GTTGTCACTGAAGCGGGAAGGGACTGGCTGCTATTGGGCGAAGTGCCGGGGCAGGATCTCCTGTCATCTC
ACCTTGCTCCTGCCGAGAAAGTATCCATCATGGCTGATGCAATGCGGCGGCTGCATACGCTTGATCCGGC
TACCTGCCCATTCGACCACCAAGCGAAACATCGCATCGAGCGAGCACGTACTCGGATGGAAGCCGGTCTT
GTCGATCAGGATGATCTGGACGAAGAGCATCAGGGGCTCGCGCCAGCCGAACTGTTCGCCAGGCTCAAGG
CGAGCATGCCCGACGGCGAGGATCTCGTCGTGACCCATGGCGATGCCTGCTTGCCGAATATCATGGTGGA
AAATGGCCGCTTTTCTGGATTCATCGACTGTGGCCGGCTGGGTGTGGCGGACCGCTATCAGGACATAGCG
TTGGCTACCCGTGATATTGCTGAAGAGCTTGGCGGCGAATGGGCTGACCGCTTCCTCGTGCTTTACGGTA
TCGCCGCTCCCGATTCGCAGCGCATCGCCTTCTATCGCCTTCTTGACGAGTTCTTCTGAGCGGGACTCTG
GGGTTCGAAATGACCGACCAAGCGACGCCCAACCTGCCATCACGAGATTTCGATTCCACCGCCGCCTTCT
ATGAAAGGTTGGGCTTCGGAATCGTTTTCCGGGACGCCGGCTGGATGATCCTCCAGCGCGGGGATCTCAT
GCTGGAGTTCTTCGCCCACCCTAGGGGGAGGCTAACTGAAACACGGAAGGAGACAATACCGGAAGGAACC
CGCGCTATGACGGCAATAAAAAGACAGAATAAAACGCACGGTGTTGGGTCGTTTGTTCATAAACGCGGGG
TTCGGTCCCAGGGCTGGCACTCTGTCGATACCCCACCGAGACCCCATTGGGGCCAATACGCCCGCGTTTC
TTCCTTTTCCCCACCCCACCCCCCAAGTTCGGGTGAAGGCCCAGGGCTCGCAGCCAACGTCGGGGCGGCA
GGCCCTGCCATAGCCTCAGGTTACTCATATATACTTTAGATTGATTTAAAACTTCATTTTTAATTTAAAA
GGATCTAGGTGAAGATCCTTTTTGATAATCTCATGACCAAAATCCCTTAACGTGAGTTTTCGTTCCACTG
AGCGTCAGACCCCGTAGAAAAGATCAAAGGATCTTCTTGAGATCCTTTTTTTCTGCGCGTAATCTGCTGC
TTGCAAACAAAAAAACCACCGCTACCAGCGGTGGTTTGTTTGCCGGATCAAGAGCTACCAACTCTTTTTC
CGAAGGTAACTGGCTTCAGCAGAGCGCAGATACCAAATACTGTTCTTCTAGTGTAGCCGTAGTTAGGCCA
CCACTTCAAGAACTCTGTAGCACCGCCTACATACCTCGCTCTGCTAATCCTGTTACCAGTGGCTGCTGCC
AGTGGCGATAAGTCGTGTCTTACCGGGTTGGACTCAAGACGATAGTTACCGGATAAGGCGCAGCGGTCGG
GCTGAACGGGGGGTTCGTGCACACAGCCCAGCTTGGAGCGAACGACCTACACCGAACTGAGATACCTACA
GCGTGAGCTATGAGAAAGCGCCACGCTTCCCGAAGGGAGAAAGGCGGACAGGTATCCGGTAAGCGGCAGG
GTCGGAACAGGAGAGCGCACGAGGGAGCTTCCAGGGGGAAACGCCTGGTATCTTTATAGTCCTGTCGGGT
TTCGCCACCTCTGACTTGAGCGTCGATTTTTGTGATGCTCGTCAGGGGGGCGGAGCCTATGGAAAAACGC
CAGCAACGCGGCCTTTTTACGGTTCCTGGCCTTTTGC
